>Addgene plasmid #20016 | cRel RHD cFlag pcDNA3 | addgene partial sequence | sequence record 25742 | BGH_rev
GNGAACTATAGAATAGAATTCTTACTTGTCATCGTCGTCCTTGTAGTCGGATCCTTTTTGTTTCTTTGAT
TTATTGCCATATGCATCTTTTTCATCTGGCAGGTATCTGAAATCCATAGACTCACTAACTTCCTGGTCAG
AAGGCCTCCGCAGCTGCATTTTCACTGTCACAGGCTCCAGTATAGCTTTGCAATACGGAGGAGTCTTGAA
AACAATGGCTACTTGGCGGTGTACATCAGCTTGTGAAAAAACACCTCTGGCTTCCCAGTCATTCAACACA
AAACGAACTTCTATATCATCTTTCTGAACTTTGTCACAAAGCAGAAATATTTCATCTCCTCCCCTGACAC
TTCCACAGTTCTTGTTCACACGGCAGATCCTTAATTCTGCAGTATTTGGGGCACGGTTGTCATAAATTGG
GTTAGAAACAATGGGAGGCAGAGCAGTTGTGAAGTTACCATGTTCATCAGGAAGGAAAACTTGAAAACAC
AGCCTCACCACATTGAGGTCGCAGTCTTCAATGTCCAGCAGCTGCTGTTCAGGGACATTGAAAGGATTGA
TTCCTGCACTAATCCTTAAAATAATAGCTTCTTTCACTTCCTTTTTCTTTACACACCGAATACCCAAATT
TTGAAAAAACAAAGGTCTGCGTTCTGGTCCAAATTCTGCTTCATAGTATCCATCTCTGCAATCTTTTCCA
ACTAAATCATGAGGATGAGGCTTATATGGATCATCTGGGAACAAGGAANTCNTATTTTCCGGTTNCANAG
ANNTCANATCGGACN
