[The description below was written by a language model from this plasmid's Addgene catalogue record.]
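Description:
cRel RHD cFlag pcDNA3 is a mammalian expression plasmid built on cFlag pcDNA3, a derivative of the Invitrogen pcDNA3 backbone (about 5.4 kb without insert) that supplies a C-terminal Flag epitope in frame with the cloning site. It is maintained in E. coli as a high-copy plasmid under ampicillin selection. It also carries a neomycin resistance marker, so transfected mammalian cells can be selected with G418 to obtain stable lines. The record does not list the promoter or other backbone features explicitly. pcDNA3-type vectors normally drive the insert from the CMV immediate-early promoter, and the T7 and SP6 sequencing primers listed are consistent with the phage promoter sites that flank the pcDNA3 polylinker.

The insert is an 885 bp fragment of mouse Rel (c-Rel), an NF-κB family transcription factor. It is truncated to encode only residues 1–295, which make up the Rel Homology Domain. In Rel/NF-κB proteins generally, this domain mediates DNA binding, dimerization and interaction with IκB inhibitors, while the C-terminal transactivation region is absent from this construct. The fragment was cloned between HindIII and BamHI, both of which are retained. A Kozak consensus and start codon sit immediately after the 5′ site, and the reading frame continues into the backbone-encoded Flag tag at the C terminus.

The record does not state a specific purpose. The design suits transient or stable expression of an epitope-tagged c-Rel RHD in mammalian cells, with anti-Flag detection or immunoprecipitation. This would allow the functions of the RHD to be studied separately from the rest of the protein, for example in comparisons with full-length c-Rel or other NF-κB family members.
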