Addgene plasmid #20016: cRel RHD cFlag pcDNA3
Depositing lab: Stephen Smale. Depositing organization: University of California, Los Angeles (UCLA).
Backbone
  Vector backbone: cFlag pcDNA3
  Backbone manufacturer: Invitrogen
  Backbone size w/o insert (bp): 5400
  Vector type: Mammalian Expression
  Selectable markers: Neomycin (select with G418)
Growth in bacteria
  Bacterial resistance: Ampicillin, 100 μg/mL
  Growth temperature: 37°C
  Growth strain: DH5alpha
  Growth instructions: DH5-alpha
  Copy number: High Copy
Gene/Insert
  Gene/Insert name: c-Rel (alt name: Rel)
  Species: M. musculus (mouse)
  Insert size (bp): 885
  Mutation: Contains only the Rel Homology Domain of c-Rel. It codes for c-Rel residues 1-295.
  GenBank ID: NM_009044
  Entrez Gene: Rel (a.k.a. c-Rel)
  Tag / fusion protein: Flag (C terminal on backbone)
  Cloning method: Restriction Enzyme; 5′ cloning site HindIII (not destroyed); 3′ cloning site BamHI (not destroyed)
  Sequencing primers: 5′ T7; 3′ SP6
Terms and licenses: Academic/Nonprofit Terms; Industry Terms: Not Available to Industry
Depositor comments: See cFlag pcDNA3 plasmid for backbone information. 5' insert restriction site flanked by kozak/start site (CCACCATG).
How to cite: cRel RHD cFlag pcDNA3 was a gift from Stephen Smale (Addgene plasmid # 20016 ; http://n2t.net/addgene:20016 ; RRID:Addgene_20016)
